>Addgene plasmid #181723 | pAG426-GAL-Alpha-synuclein-E46K | addgene full sequence | sequence record 439543 | Addgene NGS Result
TTCTCAAGCAAGGTTTTCAGTATAATGTTACATGCGTACACGCGTCTGTACAGAAAAAAAAGAAAAATTT
GAAATATAAATAACGTTCTTAATACTAACATAACTATAAAAAAATAAATAGGGACCTAGACTTCAGGTTG
TCTAACTCCTTCCTTTTCGGTTAGAGCGGATGTGGGGGGAGGGCGTGAATGTAAGCGTGACATAACTAAT
TACATGACTCGAGGTCGACGGTATCGATAAGCTTGATATCGAATTCCTGCAGCCCATCACCACTTTGTAC
AAGAAAGCTGGGTTTTAGGCTTCAGGTTCGTAGTCTTGATACCCTTCCTCAGAAGGCATTTCATAAGCCT
CATTGTCAGGATCCACAGGCATATCTTCCAGAATTCCTTCCTGTGGGGCTCCTTCTTCATTCTTGCCCAA
CTGGTCCTTTTTGACAAAGCCAGTGGCTGCTGCAATGCTCCCTGCTCCCTCCACTGTCTTCTGGGCTACT
GCTGTCACACCCGTCACCACTGCTCCTCCAACATTTGTCACTTGCTCTTTGGTCTTCTCAGCCACTGTTG
CCACACCATGCACCACTCCCTTCTTGGTTTTGGAGCCTACATAGAGAACACCCTCTTTTGTCTTTCCTGC
TGCTTCTGCCACACCCTGTTTGGTTTTCTCAGCAGCAGCCACAACTCCCTCCTTGGCCTTTGAAAGTCCT
TTCATGAATACATCCATTTTGTAGCCTGCTTTTTTGTACAAACTTGTGATGGGGGATCCACTAGTTCTAG
AATCCGGGGTTTTTTCTCCTTGACGTTAAAGTATAGAGGTATATTAACAATTTTTTGTTGATACTTTTAT
TACATTTGAATAAGAAGTAATACAAACCGAAAATGTTGAAAGTATTAGTTAAAGTGGTTATGCAGTTTTT
GCATTTATATATCTGTTAATAGATCAAAAATCATCGCTTCGCTGATTAATTACCCCAGAAATAAGGCTAA
AAAACTAATCGCATTATCATCCTATGGTTGTTAATTTGATTCGTTCATTTGAAGGTTTGTGGGGCCAGGT
TACTGCCAATTTTTCCTCTTCATAACCATAAAAGCTAGTATTGTAGAATCTTTATTGTTCGGAGCAGTGC
GGCGCGAGGCACATCTGCGTTTCAGGAACGCGACCGGTGAAGACGAGGACGCACGGAGGAGAGTCTTCCT
TCGGAGGGCTGTCACCCGCTCGGCGGCTTCTAATCCGTACTAGAGCTCCAGCTTTTGTTCCCTTTAGTGA
GGGTTAATTGCGCGCTTGGCGTAATCATGGTCATAGCTGTTTCCTGTGTGAAATTGTTATCCGCTCACAA
TTCCACACAACATACGAGCCGGAAGCATAAAGTGTAAAGCCTGGGGTGCCTAATGAGTGAGCTAACTCAC
ATTAATTGCGTTGCGCTCACTGCCCGCTTTCCAGTCGGGAAACCTGTCGTGCCAGCTGCATTAATGAATC
GGCCAACGCGCGGGGAGAGGCGGTTTGCGTATTGGGCGCTCTTCCGCTTCCTCGCTCACTGACTCGCTGC
GCTCGGTCGTTCGGCTGCGGCGAGCGGTATCAGCTCACTCAAAGGCGGTAATACGGTTATCCACAGAATC
AGGGGATAACGCAGGAAAGAACATGTGAGCAAAAGGCCAGCAAAAGGCCAGGAACCGTAAAAAGGCCGCG
TTGCTGGCGTTTTTCCATAGGCTCCGCCCCCCTGACGAGCATCACAAAAATCGACGCTCAAGTCAGAGGT
GGCGAAACCCGACAGGACTATAAAGATACCAGGCGTTTCCCCCTGGAAGCTCCCTCGTGCGCTCTCCTGT
TCCGACCCTGCCGCTTACCGGATACCTGTCCGCCTTTCTCCCTTCGGGAAGCGTGGCGCTTTCTCATAGC
TCACGCTGTAGGTATCTCAGTTCGGTGTAGGTCGTTCGCTCCAAGCTGGGCTGTGTGCACGAACCCCCCG
TTCAGCCCGACCGCTGCGCCTTATCCGGTAACTATCGTCTTGAGTCCAACCCGGTAAGACACGACTTATC
GCCACTGGCAGCAGCCACTGGTAACAGGATTAGCAGAGCGAGGTATGTAGGCGGTGCTACAGAGTTCTTG
AAGTGGTGGCCTAACTACGGCTACACTAGAAGAACAGTATTTGGTATCTGCGCTCTGCTGAAGCCAGTTA
CCTTCGGAAAAAGAGTTGGTAGCTCTTGATCCGGCAAACAAACCACCGCTGGTAGCGGTGGTTTTTTTGT
TTGCAAGCAGCAGATTACGCGCAGAAAAAAAGGATCTCAAGAAGATCCTTTGATCTTTTCTACGGGGTCT
GACGCTCAGTGGAACGAAAACTCACGTTAAGGGATTTTGGTCATGAGATTATCAAAAAGGATCTTCACCT
AGATCCTTTTAAATTAAAAATGAAGTTTTAAATCAATCTAAAGTATATATGAGTAAACTTGGTCTGACAG
TTACCAATGCTTAATCAGTGAGGCACCTATCTCAGCGATCTGTCTATTTCGTTCATCCATAGTTGCCTGA
CTCCCCGTCGTGTAGATAACTACGATACGGGAGGGCTTACCATCTGGCCCCAGTGCTGCAATGATACCGC
GAGACCCACGCTCACCGGCTCCAGATTTATCAGCAATAAACCAGCCAGCCGGAAGGGCCGAGCGCAGAAG
TGGTCCTGCAACTTTATCCGCCTCCATCCAGTCTATTAATTGTTGCCGGGAAGCTAGAGTAAGTAGTTCG
CCAGTTAATAGTTTGCGCAACGTTGTTGCCATTGCTACAGGCATCGTGGTGTCACGCTCGTCGTTTGGTA
TGGCTTCATTCAGCTCCGGTTCCCAACGATCAAGGCGAGTTACATGATCCCCCATGTTGTGCAAAAAAGC
GGTTAGCTCCTTCGGTCCTCCGATCGTTGTCAGAAGTAAGTTGGCCGCAGTGTTATCACTCATGGTTATG
GCAGCACTGCATAATTCTCTTACTGTCATGCCATCCGTAAGATGCTTTTCTGTGACTGGTGAGTACTCAA
CCAAGTCATTCTGAGAATAGTGTATGCGGCGACCGAGTTGCTCTTGCCCGGCGTCAATACGGGATAATAC
CGCGCCACATAGCAGAACTTTAAAAGTGCTCATCATTGGAAAACGTTCTTCGGGGCGAAAACTCTCAAGG
ATCTTACCGCTGTTGAGATCCAGTTCGATGTAACCCACTCGTGCACCCAACTGATCTTCAGCATCTTTTA
CTTTCACCAGCGTTTCTGGGTGAGCAAAAACAGGAAGGCAAAATGCCGCAAAAAAGGGAATAAGGGCGAC
ACGGAAATGTTGAATACTCATACTCTTCCTTTTTCAATATTATTGAAGCATTTATCAGGGTTATTGTCTC
ATGAGCGGATACATATTTGAATGTATTTAGAAAAATAAACAAATAGGGGTTCCGCGCACATTTCCCCGAA
AAGTGCCACCTGAACGAAGCATCTGTGCTTCATTTTGTAGAACAAAAATGCAACGCGAGAGCGCTAATTT
TTCAAACAAAGAATCTGAGCTGCATTTTTACAGAACAGAAATGCAACGCGAAAGCGCTATTTTACCAACG
AAGAATCTGTGCTTCATTTTTGTAAAACAAAAATGCAACGCGAGAGCGCTAATTTTTCAAACAAAGAATC
TGAGCTGCATTTTTACAGAACAGAAATGCAACGCGAGAGCGCTATTTTACCAACAAAGAATCTATACTTC
TTTTTTGTTCTACAAAAATGCATCCCGAGAGCGCTATTTTTCTAACAAAGCATCTTAGATTACTTTTTTT
CTCCTTTGTGCGCTCTATAATGCAGTCTCTTGATAACTTTTTGCACTGTAGGTCCGTTAAGGTTAGAAGA
AGGCTACTTTGGTGTCTATTTTCTCTTCCATAAAAAAAGCCTGACTCCACTTCCCGCGTTTACTGATTAC
TAGCGAAGCTGCGGGTGCATTTTTTCAAGATAAAGGCATCCCCGATTATATTCTATACCGATGTGGATTG
CGCATACTTTGTGAACAGAAAGTGATAGCGTTGATGATTCTTCATTGGTCAGAAAATTATGAACGGTTTC
TTCTATTTTGTCTCTATATACTACGTATAGGAAATGTTTACATTTTCGTATTGTTTTCGATTCACTCTAT
GAATAGTTCTTACTACAATTTTTTTGTCTAAAGAGTAATACTAGAGATAAACATAAAAAATGTAGAGGTC
GAGTTTAGATGCAAGTTCAAGGAGCGAAAGGTGGATGGGTAGGTTATATAGGGATATAGCACAGAGATAT
ATAGCAAAGAGATACTTTTGAGCAATGTTTGTGGAAGCGGTATTCGCAATATTTTAGTAGCTCGTTACAG
TCCGGTGCGTTTTTGGTTTTTTGAAAGTGCGTCTTCAGAGCGCTTTTGGTTTTCAAAAGCGCTCTGAAGT
TCCTATACTTTCTAGAGAATAGGAACTTCGGAATAGGAACTTCAAAGCGTTTCCGAAAACGAGCGCTTCC
GAAAATGCAACGCGAGCTGCGCACATACAGCTCACTGTTCACGTCGCACCTATATCTGCGTGTTGCCTGT
ATATATATATACATGAGAAGAACGGCATAGTGCGTGTTTATGCTTAAATGCGTACTTATATGCGTCTATT
TATGTAGGATGAAAGGTAGTCTAGTACCTCCTGTGATATTATCCCATTCCATGCGGGGTATCGTATGCTT
CCTTCAGCACTACCCTTTAGCTGTTCTATATGCTGCCACTCCTCAATTGGATTAGTCTCATCCTTCAATG
CTATCATTTCCTTTGATATTGGATCATACTAAGAAACCATTATTATCATGACATTAACCTATAAAAATAG
GCGTATCACGAGGCCCTTTCGTCTCGCGCGTTTCGGTGATGACGGTGAAAACCTCTGACACATGCAGCTC
CCGGAGACGGTCACAGCTTGTCTGTAAGCGGATGCCGGGAGCAGACAAGCCCGTCAGGGCGCGTCAGCGG
GTGTTGGCGGGTGTCGGGGCTGGCTTAACTATGCGGCATCAGAGCAGATTGTACTGAGAGTGCACCATAC
CACCTTTTCAATTCATCATTTTTTTTTTATTCTTTTTTTTGATTTCGGTTTCCTTGAAATTTTTTTGATT
CGGTAATCTCCGAACAGAAGGAAGAACGAAGGAAGGAGCACAGACTTAGATTGGTATATATACGCATATG
TAGTGTTGAAGAAACATGAAATTGCCCAGTATTCTTAACCCAACTGCACAGAACAAAAACCTGCAGGAAA
CGAAGATAAATCATGTCGAAAGCTACATATAAGGAACGTGCTGCTACTCATCCTAGTCCTGTTGCTGCCA
AGCTATTTAATATCATGCACGAAAAGCAAACAAACTTGTGTGCTTCATTGGATGTTCGTACCACCAAGGA
ATTACTGGAGTTAGTTGAAGCATTAGGTCCCAAAATTTGTTTACTAAAAACACATGTGGATATCTTGACT
GATTTTTCCATGGAGGGCACAGTTAAGCCGCTAAAGGCATTATCCGCCAAGTACAATTTTTTACTCTTCG
AAGACAGAAAATTTGCTGACATTGGTAATACAGTCAAATTGCAGTACTCTGCGGGTGTATACAGAATAGC
AGAATGGGCAGACATTACGAATGCACACGGTGTGGTGGGCCCAGGTATTGTTAGCGGTTTGAAGCAGGCG
GCAGAAGAAGTAACAAAGGAACCTAGAGGCCTTTTGATGTTAGCAGAATTGTCATGCAAGGGCTCCCTAT
CTACTGGAGAATATACTAAGGGTACTGTTGACATTGCGAAGAGCGACAAAGATTTTGTTATCGGCTTTAT
TGCTCAAAGAGACATGGGTGGAAGAGATGAAGGTTACGATTGGTTGATTATGACACCCGGTGTGGGTTTA
GATGACAAGGGAGACGCATTGGGTCAACAGTATAGAACCGTGGATGATGTGGTCTCTACAGGATCTGACA
TTATTATTGTTGGAAGAGGACTATTTGCAAAGGGAAGGGATGCTAAGGTAGAGGGTGAACGTTACAGAAA
AGCAGGCTGGGAAGCATATTTGAGAAGATGCGGCCAGCAAAACTAAAAAACTGTATTATAAGTAAATGCA
TGTATACTAAACTCACAAATTAGAGCTTCAATTTAATTATATCAGTTATTACCCTATGCGGTGTGAAATA
CCGCACAGATGCGTAAGGAGAAAATACCGCATCAGGAAATTGTAAGCGTTAATATTTTGTTAAAATTCGC
GTTAAATTTTTGTTAAATCAGCTCATTTTTTAACCAATAGGCCGAAATCGGCAAAATCCCTTATAAATCA
AAAGAATAGACCGAGATAGGGT
[37 nt withheld, positions 6323-6359]
AAAGAACGTGGACTCCAACGTCAAAGG
[49 nt withheld, positions 6387-6435]
T
[91 nt withheld, positions 6437-6527]
G
[124 nt withheld, positions 6529-6652]
CCATTCGCCATTCAGGCTGCGCAACTGTTGGGAAGGGCGATCGGTGCGGGCCTCTTCGCTATTACGCCAG
CTGGCGAAAGGGGGATGTGCTGCAAGGCGATTAAGTTGGGTAACGCCAGGGTTTTCCCAGTCACGACGTT
GTAAAACGACGGCCAGTGAGCGCGCGTAATACGACTCACTATAGGGCGAATTGGGTACCGGCCGCAAATT
AAAGCCTTCGAGCGTCCCAAAACC
Features (pLannotate 1.2.2; 24 found; start..end, strand, type, name):
    218..265     -  misc_feature   MCS (fragment): pBluescript multiple cloning site
    269..293     +  protein_bind   attB2: mutant version of attB; recombination site for the Gateway® BP reaction BP Clonase™
    298..717     -  CDS            SNCA: SYUA_HUMAN - Also known as NACP, PARK1. Experimental evidence at protein level: Swiss-Prot protein existence level 1. Neuronal protein that plays several roles in synaptic activity such as regulation of synaptic vesicle trafficking and subsequent neurotransmitter release. Participates as a monomer in synaptic vesicle exocytosis by enhancing vesicle priming, fusion and dilation of exocytotic fusion pores (PubMed:28288128, PubMed:30404828). Mechanistically, acts by increasing local Ca(2+) release from microdomains which is essential for the enhancement of ATP-induced exocytosis (PubMed:30404828)
    723..747     -  protein_bind   attB1: mutant version of attB; recombination site for the Gateway® BP reaction BP Clonase™
    751..771     -  misc_feature   MCS (fragment): pBluescript multiple cloning site
    786..1227    -  promoter       GAL1 promoter: S. cerevisiae GAL1; inducible promoter, regulated by Gal4
   1251..1269    -  promoter       T3 promoter: promoter for bacteriophage T3 RNA polymerase
   1314..1330    -  protein_bind   lac operator: The lac repressor binds to the lac operator to inhibit transcription in E. coli. This inhibition can be relieved by adding lactose or isopropyl-β-D-thiogalactopyranoside (IPTG). lac repressor encoded by lacI
   1338..1368    -  promoter       lac promoter: promoter for the E. coli lac operon
   1383..1404    -  protein_bind   CAP binding site: CAP binding activates transcription in the presence of cAMP. E. coli catabolite activator protein
   1417..1509    -  CDS            lacI (fragment): lac repressor; lacI; The lac repressor binds to the lac operator to inhibit transcription in E. coli. This inhibition can be relieved by adding lactose or isopropyl-β-D-thiogalactopyranoside (IPTG).
   1692..2280    -  rep_origin     ori: high-copy-number ColE1/pMB1/pBR322/pUC origin of replication
   2451..3311    -  CDS            AmpR: β-lactamase; bla; confers resistance to ampicillin, carbenicillin, and related antibiotics
   3312..3416    -  promoter       AmpR promoter: bla
   3443..4785    -  rep_origin     2μ ori: yeast 2μ plasmid origin of replication
   4853..4888    +  CDS            rop (fragment): Rop protein, which maintains plasmids at low copy number; rop
   4990..5039    +  misc_feature   bom (fragment): basis of mobility region from pBR322
   5047..5262    +  promoter       URA3 promoter: S. cerevisiae URA3
   5263..6066    +  CDS            URA3: orotidine-5'-phosphate decarboxylase, required for uracil biosynthesis; S. cerevisiae URA3; yeast auxotrophic marker, counterselectable with 5-fluoroorotic acid (5-FOA)
   6145..6196    +  misc_feature   bom (fragment): basis of mobility region from pBR322
   6224..6652    -  rep_origin     f1 ori (sequence partly withheld): f1 bacteriophage origin of replication; arrow indicates direction of (+) strand synthesis
   6656..6811    -  CDS            lacZα (fragment): LacZα fragment of β-galactosidase; lacZ fragment
   6819..6837    +  promoter       T7 promoter: promoter for bacteriophage T7 RNA polymerase
   6856..217     -  terminator     CYC1 terminator (across the origin): S. cerevisiae CYC1; transcription terminator for CYC1
