[The description below was written by a language model from this plasmid's Addgene catalogue record and pLannotate feature annotations shown in this document.]
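Description:
pAG426-GAL-Alpha-synuclein-E46K is a high-copy episomal yeast expression plasmid built on the pAG426-GAL-ccdB Gateway destination backbone, in which the ccdB cassette has been replaced by recombination with the human alpha-synuclein (SNCA) coding sequence carrying the E46K substitution. It is an E. coli–S. cerevisiae shuttle vector. In bacteria it replicates from a high-copy ColE1/pUC-type origin and is selected with ampicillin through the β-lactamase gene. In yeast it is maintained by the 2μ origin and selected by uracil prototrophy through URA3 under its own promoter, a marker that can also be counterselected with 5-fluoroorotic acid. An f1 origin, T3 and T7 promoters, and fragments of lacZα, lacI, rop, bom and the pBluescript polylinker are remnants of the parental cloning vector and have no role in yeast expression.

The expression cassette lies on the reverse strand of the 6,886-nt sequence. The Gal4-regulated GAL1 promoter is followed by attB1, the SNCA open reading frame, attB2 and the CYC1 transcription terminator, which spans the numbering origin. The attB sites are the scars of the Gateway reaction that installed the insert. No epitope tag or fluorescent fusion is annotated, so the protein appears to be expressed untagged.

With this promoter, transcription is induced by galactose, so expression of the protein can be switched on conditionally. The stated purpose is galactose-inducible expression of the E46K variant. The record gives no further application, but SNCA is listed with the PARK1/PARK4 gene aliases, and constructs of this type are generally used to examine the cellular effects of alpha-synuclein variants in yeast.
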