Addgene plasmid #181723: pAG426-GAL-Alpha-synuclein-E46K
Purpose: Galactose inducible expression of Alpha-synuclein-E46K
Depositing lab: Alejandro Chavez. Depositing organization: Columbia University.
Backbone
  Vector backbone: pAG426-GAL-ccdb
  Vector type: Yeast Expression
Growth in bacteria
  Bacterial resistance: Ampicillin, 100 μg/mL
  Growth temperature: 30°C
  Growth strain: NEB Stable
  Copy number: High Copy
Gene/Insert
  Gene/Insert name: Alpha-synuclein
  Species: H. sapiens (human)
  Mutation: E46K
  Entrez Gene: SNCA (a.k.a. NACP, PARK1, PARK4, PD1)
  Cloning method: Gateway Cloning
Terms and licenses: Academic/Nonprofit Terms; Industry Terms: Not Available to Industry
How to cite: pAG426-GAL-Alpha-synuclein-E46K was a gift from Alejandro Chavez (Addgene plasmid # 181723 ; http://n2t.net/addgene:181723 ; RRID:Addgene_181723)
