>Addgene plasmid #181723 | pAG426-GAL-Alpha-synuclein-E46K | depositor partial sequence | sequence record 351428 | Insert Sequence
ATGGATGTATTCATGAAAGGACTTTCAAAGGCCAAGGAGGGAGTTGTGGCTGCTGCTGAGAAAACCAAAC
AGGGTGTGGCAGAAGCAGCAGGAAAGACAAAAGAGGGTGTTCTCTATGTAGGCTCCAAAACCAAGAAGGG
AGTGGTGCATGGTGTGGCAACAGTGGCTGAGAAGACCAAAGAGCAAGTGACAAATGTTGGAGGAGCAGTG
GTGACGGGTGTGACAGCAGTAGCCCAGAAGACAGTGGAGGGAGCAGGGAGCATTGCAGCAGCCACTGGCT
TTGTCAAAAAGGACCAGTTGGGCAAGAATGAAGAAGGAGCCCCACAGGAAGGAATTCTGGAAGATATGCC
TGTGGATCCTGACAATGAGGCTTATGAAATGCCTTCTGAGGAAGGGTATCAAGACTACGAACCTGAAGCC
TAA
